Addgene plasmid #185185: pST_H9G2U1_CAEEL (pBS0346)
Purpose: For the mammalian expression of the C. elegans protein H9G2U1_CAEEL. This is one of the top performing targets in our apoptosis assay (it protected from apoptosis).
Depositing lab: Pamela Silver. Depositing organization: Harvard Medical School. Publication: Natural and Designed Proteins Inspired by Extremotolerant Organisms Can Form Condensates and Attenuate Apoptosis in Human Cells. Veling MT, Nguyen DT, Thadani NN, Oster ME, Rollins NJ, Brock KP, Bethel NP, Lim S, Baker D, Way JC, Marks DS, Chang RL, Silver PA. ACS Synth Biol. 2022 Mar 18;11(3):1292-1302. doi: 10.1021/acssynbio.1c00572. Epub 2022 Feb 18. PubMed 35176859.
Backbone
  Vector backbone: YK 02
  Vector type: Mammalian Expression
Growth in bacteria
  Bacterial resistance: Ampicillin, 100 μg/mL
  Growth temperature: 37°C
  Growth strain: DH5alpha
  Copy number: High Copy
Gene/Insert
  Gene/Insert name: H9G2U1_CAEEL
  Species: C. elegans (nematode)
  Insert size (bp): 537
  Cloning method: Gibson Cloning
Terms and licenses: Academic/Nonprofit Terms; Industry Terms: Not Available to Industry
Depositor comments: This is one of the top performing targets in our apoptosis assay (it protected from apoptosis). See supplemental table 2 in our paper to see its performance in our assay. The negative control for this assay is pSecTag2 B which can be obtained from Thermo here https://www.thermofisher.com/order/catalog/product/V90020
How to cite: pST_H9G2U1_CAEEL (pBS0346) was a gift from Pamela Silver (Addgene plasmid # 185185 ; http://n2t.net/addgene:185185 ; RRID:Addgene_185185)
