[The description below was written by a language model from this plasmid's Addgene catalogue record and pLannotate feature annotations shown in this document.]
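Description:
pST_H9G2U1_CAEEL (pBS0346) is a mammalian expression plasmid of about 5.4 kb, built on a backbone recorded as YK 02, that carries a 537 bp coding insert for the Caenorhabditis elegans protein H9G2U1_CAEEL, introduced by Gibson cloning. It is propagated in E. coli as a high-copy plasmid through a ColE1/pUC-type origin and selected with ampicillin via the β-lactamase gene and its native promoter. An f1 origin is also present, which allows single-stranded DNA production. Short remnants of lac regulatory elements, a lacI fragment and a bom fragment appear to be backbone carry-over without a stated function.

Expression in mammalian cells is driven by the human cytomegalovirus immediate early enhancer and promoter, with a T7 promoter just downstream that could support in vitro transcription or serve as a sequencing site. The insert itself is not annotated in the feature table, but it fits the unannotated interval between the T7 promoter and a FLAG epitope fragment, which suggests a C-terminal FLAG tag for detection, although the catalogue fields do not list a tag. The transcript is terminated by the bovine growth hormone polyadenylation signal. A second cassette places the Sh ble bleomycin/Zeocin resistance gene under tandem SV40 early and EM7 promoters with an SV40 polyadenylation signal, so the marker can be expressed in both mammalian cells and bacteria.

The construct comes from a study of natural and designed proteins inspired by extremotolerant organisms, which tested condensate formation and attenuation of apoptosis in human cells. The depositor notes that this protein was among the top performers in their apoptosis assay, protecting cells from apoptosis, with pSecTag2 B as the negative control.
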