Features (pLannotate 1.2.2; 21 found; start..end, strand, type, name):
     42..94      -  misc_feature   bom (fragment): basis of mobility region from pBR322
    249..628     +  enhancer       CMV enhancer: human cytomegalovirus immediate early enhancer
    629..832     +  promoter       CMV promoter: human cytomegalovirus (CMV) immediate early promoter
    828..861     +  LTR            5' LTR (truncated) (fragment): truncated 5' long terminal repeat (LTR) from HIV-1
    877..895     +  promoter       T7 promoter: promoter for bacteriophage T7 RNA polymerase
   1432..1452    +  CDS            FLAG (fragment): FLAG® epitope tag, followed by an enterokinase cleavage site
   1475..1699    +  polyA_signal   bGH poly(A) signal: bovine growth hormone polyadenylation signal
   1703..1724    +  promoter       SV40 promoter (fragment): SV40 enhancer and early promoter
   1745..2173    +  rep_origin     f1 ori (sequence partly withheld): f1 bacteriophage origin of replication; arrow indicates direction of (+) strand synthesis
   2187..2516    +  promoter       SV40 promoter: SV40 enhancer and early promoter
   2564..2611    +  promoter       EM7 promoter: synthetic bacterial promoter&nbsp
   2630..3004    +  CDS            BleoR: antibiotic-binding protein; Sh ble from Streptoalloteichus hindustanus; confers resistance to bleomycin, phleomycin, and Zeocin™
   3014..3139    +  CDS            ble (fragment): BLE_KLEPN - Experimental evidence at protein level: Swiss-Prot protein existence level 1. Binding protein with a strong affinity to the bleomycin family of antibiotics. Binds to CL990; an antimitotic-antibiotic compound. From Klebsiella pneumoniae.
   3134..3255    +  polyA_signal   SV40 poly(A) signal: SV40 polyadenylation signal
   3328..3344    -  protein_bind   lac operator: The lac repressor binds to the lac operator to inhibit transcription in E. coli. This inhibition can be relieved by adding lactose or isopropyl-β-D-thiogalactopyranoside (IPTG). lac repressor encoded by lacI
   3352..3382    -  promoter       lac promoter: promoter for the E. coli lac operon
   3397..3418    -  protein_bind   CAP binding site: CAP binding activates transcription in the presence of cAMP. E. coli catabolite activator protein
   3431..3523    -  CDS            lacI (fragment): lac repressor; lacI; The lac repressor binds to the lac operator to inhibit transcription in E. coli. This inhibition can be relieved by adding lactose or isopropyl-β-D-thiogalactopyranoside (IPTG).
   3706..4294    -  rep_origin     ori: high-copy-number ColE1/pMB1/pBR322/pUC origin of replication
   4465..5325    -  CDS            AmpR: β-lactamase; bla; confers resistance to ampicillin, carbenicillin, and related antibiotics
   5326..5430    -  promoter       AmpR promoter: bla
>Addgene plasmid #185185 | pST_H9G2U1_CAEEL (pBS0346) | addgene full sequence | sequence record 366765 | Addgene NGS Result
TGCCACCTGACGTCGACGGATCGGGAGATCTCCCGATCCCCTATGGTGCACTCTCAGTACAATCTGCTCT
GATGCCGCATAGTTAAGCCAGTATCTGCTCCCTGCTTGTGTGTTGGAGGTCGCTGAGTAGTGCGCGAGCA
AAATTTAAGCTACAACAAGGCAAGGCTTGACCGACAATTGCATGAAGAATCTGCTTAGGGTTAGGCGTTT
TGCGCTGCTTCGCGATGTACGGGCCAGATATACGCGTTGACATTGATTATTGACTAGTTATTAATAGTAA
TCAATTACGGGGTCATTAGTTCATAGCCCATATATGGAGTTCCGCGTTACATAACTTACGGTAAATGGCC
CGCCTGGCTGACCGCCCAACGACCCCCGCCCATTGACGTCAATAATGACGTATGTTCCCATAGTAACGCC
AATAGGGACTTTCCATTGACGTCAATGGGTGGAGTATTTACGGTAAACTGCCCACTTGGCAGTACATCAA
GTGTATCATATGCCAAGTACGCCCCCTATTGACGTCAATGACGGTAAATGGCCCGCCTGGCATTATGCCC
AGTACATGACCTTATGGGACTTTCCTACTTGGCAGTACATCTACGTATTAGTCATCGCTATTACCATGGT
GATGCGGTTTTGGCAGTACATCAATGGGCGTGGATAGCGGTTTGACTCACGGGGATTTCCAAGTCTCCAC
CCCATTGACGTCAATGGGAGTTTGTTTTGGCACCAAAATCAACGGGACTTTCCAAAATGTCGTAACAACT
CCGCCCCATTGACGCAAATGGGCGGTAGGCGTGTACGGTGGGAGGTCTATATAAGCAGAGCTCTCTGGCT
AACTAGAGAACCCACTGCTTACTGGCTTATCGAAATTAATACGACTCACTATAGGGAGACCCAAGCTGGC
TAGCCACCATGTATGATGCAGCTGCAGAAGGAGCAAGTAATATGGCACAGTCCATGCACGAGGCTGGAAA
ATCCACCGGCGACGCCCTTTCAGAGGGTGCCGAAGCTGGCTACGATGCGGTAAAGGACGGAGGCAGGTGG
GTGGGAGAAAACGTCGCCCATGGAGCAGGTAAAGTGGCCGACGGAGCCAAGGCTGCAGGAGGCGCCGTGG
TTGATGGAGTAGCCGCAGCAGGAGGAGCTGTTGTTGGTGGAGCTAAGGCTGTGGGATCAGGGATTGCTGA
TGGGGCTAAGTTTGTGGGGGAAAACGTGGCATATGGTGCCGGAGCAGTGGCAGGAGGAGCAAAGGCAGCA
GGAGGGGCAGTGGTGGACGGTGCCGCAGCCGCTGGAGGAGCCGTGGTGGACGGAGCCAAAGCTGTGGGAG
GCTTCGTGAGTGATACATTTTCTTCTGCCAGAGACGAGACAGGAGAGGCCTTGAAGACAGCTGGCAGCAA
AGTGAAGGCCTCTGAGTGAGGATCTGGGGACTACAAGGACGACGACGACAAGTGAACCCGCTGATCAGCC
TCGACTGTGCCTTCTAGTTGCCAGCCATCTGTTGTTTGCCCCTCCCCCGTGCCTTCCTTGACCCTGGAAG
GTGCCACTCCCACTGTCCTTTCCTAATAAAATGAGGAAATTGCATCGCATTGTCTGAGTAGGTGTCATTC
TATTCTGGGGGGTGGGGTGGGGCAGGACAGCAAGGGGGAGGATTGGGAAGACAATAGCAGGCATGCTGGG
GATGCGGTGGGCTCTATGGCTTCTGAGGCGGAAAGAACCAGCTGGGGCTCTAGGGGGTATCCCC
[124 nt withheld, positions 1745-1868]
C
[91 nt withheld, positions 1870-1960]
A
[49 nt withheld, positions 1962-2010]
CCTTTGACGTTGGAGTCCACGTTCTTT
[37 nt withheld, positions 2038-2074]
ACCCTATCTCGGTCTATTCTTTTGATTTATAAGGGATTTTGCCGATTTCGGCCTATTGGTTAAAAAATGA
GCTGATTTAACAAAAATTTAACGCGAATTAATTCTGTGGAATGTGTGTCAGTTAGGGTGTGGAAAGTCCC
CAGGCTCCCCAGCAGGCAGAAGTATGCAAAGCATGCATCTCAATTAGTCAGCAACCAGGTGTGGAAAGTC
CCCAGGCTCCCCAGCAGGCAGAAGTATGCAAAGCATGCATCTCAATTAGTCAGCAACCATAGTCCCGCCC
CTAACTCCGCCCATCCCGCCCCTAACTCCGCCCAGTTCCGCCCATTCTCCGCCCCATGGCTGACTAATTT
TTTTTATTTATGCAGAGGCCGAGGCCGCCTCTGCCTCTGAGCTATTCCAGAAGTAGTGAGGAGGCTTTTT
TGGAGGCCTAGGCTTTTGCAAAAAGCTCCCGGGAGCTTGTATATCCATTTTCGGATCTGATCAGCACGTG
TTGACAATTAATCATCGGCATAGTATATCGGCATAGTATAATACGACAAGGTGAGGAACTAAACCATGGC
CAAGTTGACCAGTGCCGTTCCGGTGCTCACCGCGCGCGACGTCGCCGGAGCGGTCGAGTTCTGGACCGAC
CGGCTCGGGTTCTCCCGGGACTTCGTGGAGGACGACTTCGCCGGTGTGGTCCGGGACGACGTGACCCTGT
TCATCAGCGCGGTCCAGGACCAGGTGGTGCCGGACAACACCCTGGCCTGGGTGTGGGTGCGCGGCCTGGA
CGAGCTGTACGCCGAGTGGTCGGAGGTCGTGTCCACGAACTTCCGGGACGCCTCCGGGCCGGCCATGACC
GAGATCGGCGAGCAGCCGTGGGGGCGGGAGTTCGCCCTGCGCGACCCGGCCGGCAACTGCGTGCACTTCG
TGGCCGAGGAGCAGGACTGACACGTGCTACGAGATTTCGATTCCACCGCCGCCTTCTATGAAAGGTTGGG
CTTCGGAATCGTTTTCCGGGACGCCGGCTGGATGATCCTCCAGCGCGGGGATCTCATGCTGGAGTTCTTC
GCCCACCCCAACTTGTTTATTGCAGCTTATAATGGTTACAAATAAAGCAATAGCATCACAAATTTCACAA
ATAAAGCATTTTTTTCACTGCATTCTAGTTGTGGTTTGTCCAAACTCATCAATGTATCTTATCATGTCTG
TATACCGTCGACCTCTAGCTAGAGCTTGGCGTAATCATGGTCATAGCTGTTTCCTGTGTGAAATTGTTAT
CCGCTCACAATTCCACACAACATACGAGCCGGAAGCATAAAGTGTAAAGCCTGGGGTGCCTAATGAGTGA
GCTAACTTACATTAATTGCGTTGCGCTCACTGCCCGCTTTCCAGTCGGGAAACCTGTCGTGCCAGCTGCA
TTAATGAATCGGCCAACGCGCGGGGAGAGGCGGTTTGCGTATTGGGCGCTCTTCCGCTTCCTCGCTCACT
GACTCGCTGCGCTCGGTCGTTCGGCTGCGGCGAGCGGTATCAGCTCACTCAAAGGCGGTAATACGGTTAT
CCACAGAATCAGGGGATAACGCAGGAAAGAACATGTGAGCAAAAGGCCAGCAAAAGGCCAGGAACCGTAA
AAAGGCCGCGTTGCTGGCGTTTTTCCATAGGCTCCGCCCCCCTGACGAGCATCACAAAAATCGACGCTCA
AGTCAGAGGTGGCGAAACCCGACAGGACTATAAAGATACCAGGCGTTTCCCCCTGGAAGCTCCCTCGTGC
GCTCTCCTGTTCCGACCCTGCCGCTTACCGGATACCTGTCCGCCTTTCTCCCTTCGGGAAGCGTGGCGCT
TTCTCATAGCTCACGCTGTAGGTATCTCAGTTCGGTGTAGGTCGTTCGCTCCAAGCTGGGCTGTGTGCAC
GAACCCCCCGTTCAGCCCGACCGCTGCGCCTTATCCGGTAACTATCGTCTTGAGTCCAACCCGGTAAGAC
ACGACTTATCGCCACTGGCAGCAGCCACTGGTAACAGGATTAGCAGAGCGAGGTATGTAGGCGGTGCTAC
AGAGTTCTTGAAGTGGTGGCCTAACTACGGCTACACTAGAAGAACAGTATTTGGTATCTGCGCTCTGCTG
AAGCCAGTTACCTTCGGAAAAAGAGTTGGTAGCTCTTGATCCGGCAAACAAACCACCGCTGGTAGCGGTG
GTTTTTTTGTTTGCAAGCAGCAGATTACGCGCAGAAAAAAAGGATCTCAAGAAGATCCTTTGATCTTTTC
TACGGGGTCTGACGCTCAGTGGAACGAAAACTCACGTTAAGGGATTTTGGTCATGAGATTATCAAAAAGG
ATCTTCACCTAGATCCTTTTAAATTAAAAATGAAGTTTTAAATCAATCTAAAGTATATATGAGTAAACTT
GGTCTGACAGTTACCAATGCTTAATCAGTGAGGCACCTATCTCAGCGATCTGTCTATTTCGTTCATCCAT
AGTTGCCTGACTCCCCGTCGTGTAGATAACTACGATACGGGAGGGCTTACCATCTGGCCCCAGTGCTGCA
ATGATACCGCGAGACCCACGCTCACCGGCTCCAGATTTATCAGCAATAAACCAGCCAGCCGGAAGGGCCG
AGCGCAGAAGTGGTCCTGCAACTTTATCCGCCTCCATCCAGTCTATTAATTGTTGCCGGGAAGCTAGAGT
AAGTAGTTCGCCAGTTAATAGTTTGCGCAACGTTGTTGCCATTGCTACAGGCATCGTGGTGTCACGCTCG
TCGTTTGGTATGGCTTCATTCAGCTCCGGTTCCCAACGATCAAGGCGAGTTACATGATCCCCCATGTTGT
GCAAAAAAGCGGTTAGCTCCTTCGGTCCTCCGATCGTTGTCAGAAGTAAGTTGGCCGCAGTGTTATCACT
CATGGTTATGGCAGCACTGCATAATTCTCTTACTGTCATGCCATCCGTAAGATGCTTTTCTGTGACTGGT
GAGTACTCAACCAAGTCATTCTGAGAATAGTGTATGCGGCGACCGAGTTGCTCTTGCCCGGCGTCAATAC
GGGATAATACCGCGCCACATAGCAGAACTTTAAAAGTGCTCATCATTGGAAAACGTTCTTCGGGGCGAAA
ACTCTCAAGGATCTTACCGCTGTTGAGATCCAGTTCGATGTAACCCACTCGTGCACCCAACTGATCTTCA
GCATCTTTTACTTTCACCAGCGTTTCTGGGTGAGCAAAAACAGGAAGGCAAAATGCCGCAAAAAAGGGAA
TAAGGGCGACACGGAAATGTTGAATACTCATACTCTTCCTTTTTCAATATTATTGAAGCATTTATCAGGG
TTATTGTCTCATGAGCGGATACATATTTGAATGTATTTAGAAAAATAAACAAATAGGGGTTCCGCGCACA
TTTCCCCGAAAAG
